Addgene plasmid #54174: mEmerald-MCM7-N-22
Purpose: Localization: Nucleus, Excitation: 487, Emission: 509
Depositing lab: Michael Davidson. Depositing organization: Florida State University, Tallahassee. Publication: Highly stable loading of Mcm proteins onto chromatin in living cells requires replication to unload. Kuipers MA, Stasevich TJ, Sasaki T, Wilson KA, Hazelwood KL, McNally JG, Davidson MW, Gilbert DM. J Cell Biol. 2011 Jan 10;192(1):29-41. doi: 10.1083/jcb.201007111. PubMed 21220507.
Backbone
  Vector backbone: mEmerald-N1
  Backbone size w/o insert (bp): 4750
  Vector type: Mammalian Expression
  Selectable markers: Neomycin (select with G418)
Growth in bacteria
  Bacterial resistance: Kanamycin, 50 μg/mL
  Growth temperature: 37°C
  Growth strain: DH5alpha
  Copy number: High Copy
Gene/Insert
  Gene/Insert name: MCM7 (alt name: NM_008568.2)
  Species: M. musculus (mouse)
  Promoter: CMV
  Tag / fusion protein: mEmerald (C terminal on backbone)
  Cloning method: Unknown
  Sequencing primers: 5′ CMV-F; 3′ SV40pA-R
Terms and licenses: Academic/Nonprofit Terms; Industry Terms
Depositor comments: . Excitation = 487; Emission = 509. Localization data: Nucleus
How to cite: mEmerald-MCM7-N-22 was a gift from Michael Davidson (Addgene plasmid # 54174 ; http://n2t.net/addgene:54174 ; RRID:Addgene_54174)
