[The description below was written by a language model from this plasmid's Addgene catalogue record.]
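Description:
mEmerald-MCM7-N-22 is a mammalian expression plasmid built on the mEmerald-N1 backbone (about 4.75 kb without insert), an N1-style fluorescent protein fusion vector. It is maintained in E. coli as a high-copy plasmid under kanamycin selection. The recorded neomycin marker allows G418 selection of transfected mammalian cells, for example when establishing stable lines. No feature table accompanies the record, so the origins of replication and the polyadenylation elements are not listed explicitly. The SV40 polyA reverse sequencing primer does imply an SV40 polyadenylation signal downstream of the fusion cassette.

The payload is the mouse MCM7 coding sequence, which encodes a subunit of the MCM2-7 complex, the replicative helicase core that is loaded onto chromatin during replication licensing. Expression is driven by the CMV promoter, a strong constitutive promoter in most mammalian cell types. MCM7 sits upstream of and in frame with mEmerald, so the fluorescent protein is fused to the C terminus of MCM7. The "22" in the name probably denotes the length of the linker between the two proteins, but the record does not say so. mEmerald is a bright green GFP derivative, recorded here with an excitation maximum of 487 nm and an emission maximum of 509 nm.

The fusion is reported to localize to the nucleus. The construct therefore serves as a live-cell imaging tool for visualizing MCM7 distribution and dynamics. This matches the associated study, which examined how stably Mcm proteins are loaded onto chromatin in living cells and how they are unloaded during replication. The cloning method is listed as unknown.
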