>Addgene plasmid #54174 | mEmerald-MCM7-N-22 | depositor partial sequence | sequence record 84331 | insert sequence
GACGTCAGATCCGCTAGCCACCATGGCGCTTAAGGACTACGCGATCGAAAAAGAAAAAGTTAAGAAGTTC
CTCCAAGAGTTTTATTACGAGAATGAGCTTGGAAAGAAGCAGTTCAAGTATGGGACCCAGTTGGTTCATC
TGGCTCATCGGGAACAAGTGGCACTGTATGTGGACCTGGATGACATAGCTGAAGATGACCCTGAGTTGGT
CGACTCAATTTGCGAGAATGCCAAGCGCTACTCAAGACTGTTTGGTGATGTTGTGCAAGAGCTTTTGCCT
GAGTACAAGGAGAAGGAGGTGGTGAATAAGGATGTCTTAGATGTTTACATTGAACACCGGCTGATGATGG
AGCAGCGAAGCAGAGACCCTGGGGCAGTCCGGAACCCCCAAAACCAGTATCCTTCTGAACTCATGCGAAG
ATTTGAGTTGTATTTCCGAGGCCCAAGTAGCAGCAAGCCTCGAGTGATCCGGGAAGTACGAGCTGACTCT
GTGGGGAAATTGTTAACTGTGCGTGGCATTGTCACTCGTGTGTCTGAAGTCAAGCCCAGGATGGTGGTGG
CCACATACACTTGTGATCAGTGTGGGGCAGAGACCTACCAGCCAATCCAGTCTCCCACTTTCATGCCTCT
GATCATGTGCCCCAGCCAGGAGTGCCAGACCAATCGCTCAGGGGGGCGGCTGTACCTACAGACTCGTGGC
TCCAAATTTGTTAAATTCCAGGAAATGAAGATTCAAGAGCATAGTGACCAAGTTCCTGTGGGAAACATCC
CTCGTAGCATCACAGTGGTTCTAGAAGGTGAGAACACAAGAATTGCCCAGCCTGGTGACCATGTCAGCGT
CACTGGCATCTTCTTGCCAGTCCTGCGCACAGGGTTCCAACAGATGGCACAGGGCTTACTCTCAGAAACT
TACCTGGAAGCCCACTGGATTGTGAAGATGACAAAGAGTGACGATGATGTCTCTGGGGCCGGAGAGCTGA
GCTCAGAGGAGCTGAAGCAGATTGCAGAGGAGGATTTCTATGAGAAGCTGGCCGCTTCTATTGCTCCGGA
GATCTATGGACATGAAGATGTGAAGAAGGCGCTGCTGCTGCTTCTGGTGGGTGGTGTGGACCAGTCTCCT
CAAGGCATGAAGATCAGAGGAAACATCCACATCTGCCTTATGGGAGACCCTGGTGTGGCCAAATCTCAGC
TCCTATCTTACATCGACCGTCTGGCACCGCGAAGTCAGTACACAACAGGCCGTGGCTCCTCTGGTGTAGG
GCTCACAGCAGCTGTGTTGAGAGACTCTGTGAGTGGAGAACTGACTTTAGAGGGCGGTGCCCTGGTGCTG
GCTGACCAGGGCGTGTGCTGCATTGATGAGTTTGACAAGATGGCCGAGGCTGACCGCACAGCCATCCATG
AGGTTATGGAGCAGCAGACCATCTCCATCGCCAAGGCGGGGATTCTCACCACGCTCAATGCCCGATGCTC
CATCCTGGCTGCGGCCAATCCTGCCTACGGCCGATATAATCCCCGCCGCAGTCTTGAGCAGAACGTCCAG
CTTCCGGCTGCTCTGCTTTCTCGATTCGACCTCCTCTGGCTGATTCAAGACCGGCCCGACAGAGACAATG
ACCTCCGGTTGGCCCAGCACATCACCTATGTCCACCAGCACAGCCGGCAGCCCCCTGCCCAATTTGAACC
TTTGGACATGAAACTTATGAGACGGTACATAGCCATGTGCCACGAGAGACAGCCCACAGTGCCTGAATCT
CTGGCTGACTACATCACCGCAGCATATGTGGAGATGAGGCGAGAGGCCCGGGCCAGTAAGGATGCCACCT
ATACTTCTGCCCGGACCCTGCTGGCCATTCTCCGACTTTCCACTGCTCTGGCTCGACTTCGGATGGTAGA
CATTGTGGAGAAGGAAGATGTAAATGAAGCCATAAGGTTGATGGAGATGTCGAAGGACTCCCTTCTAGGT
GAAAAGGGACAGACAGCTAGGACCCAGAGGCCAGCAGATGTGATATTTGCCACCATCCGTGAATTGGTGT
CACGGGGGCGGAGTGTCCACTTTTCTGAGGCTGAACAGCGCTGCATATCTCGTGGCTTCACACCAGCCCA
GTTCCAGGCAGCTCTGGATGAATATGAGGAGCTAAATGTCTGGCAGGTTAATACTTCTCGGACACGGATC
ACCTTTGTCGGCGAAGGGCAAGGGCAAGGGCAAGGGCCGGGCCGCGGCTACGCGTATCGATCACCGGTCG
CCACCATGGTGAGCAAGGGCGAGGAGCTGTTCACCGGGGTGGTGCCCATCCTGGTCGAGCTGGACGGCGA
CGTAAACGGCCACAAGTTCAGCGTGTCCGGCGAGGGCGAGGGCGATGCCACCTACGGCAAGCTGACCCTG
AAGTTCATCTGCACCACCGGCAAGCTGCCCGTGCCCTGGCCCACCCTCGTGACCACCTTGACCTACGGCG
TGCAGTGCTTCGCCCGCTACCCCGACCACATGAAGCAGCACGACTTCTTCAAGTCCGCCATGCCCGAAGG
CTACGTCCAGGAGCGCACCATCTTCTTCAAGGACGACGGCAACTACAAGACCCGCGCCGAGGTGAAGTTC
GAGGGCGACACCCTGGTGAACCGCATCGAGCTGAAGGGCATCGACTTCAAGGAGGACGGCAACATCCTGG
GGCACAAGCTGGAGTACAACTACAACAGCCACAAGGTCTATATCACCGCCGACAAGCAGAAGAACGGCAT
CAAGGTGAACTTCAAGACCCGCCACAACATCGAGGACGGCAGCGTGCAGCTCGCCGACCACTACCAGCAG
AACACCCCCATCGGCGACGGCCCCGTGCTGCTGCCCGACAACCACTACCTGAGCACCCAGTCCAAGCTGA
GCAAAGACCCCAACGAGAAGCGCGATCACATGGTCCTGCTGGAGTTCGTGACCGCCGCCGGGATCACTCT
CGGCATGGACGAGCTGTACAAGTAAGCGGCCGCGACTCTAGATCATAATCAGCCATACCACATT
