>Addgene plasmid #54174 | mEmerald-MCM7-N-22 | addgene partial sequence | sequence record 92650 | EGFP-N 5'-CGTCGCCGTCCAGCTCGACCAG-3'
CCTTGCTCACCATGGTGGCGACCGGTGATCGATACGCGTAGCCGCGGCCCGGCCCTTGCCCTTGCCCTTG
CCCTTCGCCGACAAAGGTGATCCGTGTCCGAGAAGTATTAACCTGCCAGACATTTAGCTCCTCATATTCA
TCCAGAGCTGCCTGGAACTGGGCTGGTGTGAAGCCACGAGATATGCAGCGCTGTTCAGCCTCAGAAAAGT
GGACACTCCGCCCCCGTGACACCAATTCACGGATGGTGGCAAATATCACATCTGCTGGCCTCTGGGTCCT
AGCTGTCTGTCCCTTTTCACCTAGAAGGGAGTCCTTCGACATCTCCATCAACCTTATGGCTTCATTTACA
TCTTCCTTCTCCACAATGTCTACCATCCGAAGTCGAGCCAGAGCAGTGGAAAGTCGGAGAATGGCCAGCA
GGGTCCGGGCAGAAGTATAGGTGGCATCCTTACTGGCCCGGGCCTCTCGCCTCATCTCCACATATGCTGC
GGTGATGTAGTCAGCCAGAGATTCAGGCACTGTGGGCTGTCTCTCGTGGCACATGGCTATGTACCGTCTC
ATAAGTTTCATGTCCAAAGGTTCAAATTGGGCAGGGGGCTGCCGGCTGTGCTGGTGGACATAGGTGATGT
GCTGGGCCAACCGGAGGTCATTGTCTCTGTCGGGCCGGTCTTGAATCAGCCAGAGGAGGTCGAATCGAGA
AAGCAGAGCAGCCGGAAGCTGGACGTTCTGCTCAAGACTGCGGCGGGGATTATATCGGCCGTAGGCAGGA
TTGGCCGCAGCCAGGATGGAGCATCGGGCATTGAGCGTGGTGAGAATCCCCGCCTTGGCGATGGAGATGG
TCTGCTGCTCCATAACCTCATGGATGGCTGTGCGGTCAGCCTCGGCCATCTTGTCAAACTCATCAATGCA
GCACACGCCCTGG
